>Addgene plasmid #17235 | pMKO shRNA Bim | addgene partial sequence | sequence record 22987 | 17235 with pLXSN5'
CCTCACTCCTTCTCTAGGCGCCGGAATTGAAGATCTGTCGACAAGGTCGGGCAGGAAGAGGGCCTATTTC
CCATGATTCCTTCATATTTGCATATACGATACAAGGCTGTTAGAGAGATAATTAGAATTAATTTGACTGT
AAACACAAAGATATTAGTACAAAATACGTGACGTAGAAAGTAATAATTTCTTGGGTAGTTTGCAGTTTTA
AAATTATGTTTTAAAATGGACTATCATATGCTTACCGTAACTTGAAAGTATTTCGATTTCTTGGCTTTAT
ATATCTTGTGGAAAGGACGAAACACCGGGACCGAGAAGGT
