[The description below was written by a language model from this plasmid's Addgene catalogue record.]
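Description:
pMKO shRNA Bim is a retroviral RNA-interference plasmid built on the pMKO.1 backbone (about 6.7 kb without insert) and designed to knock down human Bim, the BH3-only pro-apoptotic protein encoded by BCL2L11 (also known as BAM or BOD). It is propagated in E. coli under ampicillin selection. For mammalian work it carries a puromycin marker, so that cells that have stably integrated the provirus after transduction can be selected. As a retroviral vector, it is meant to be packaged into viral particles in a suitable producer cell line, then delivered to target cells, where the integrated cassette provides sustained hairpin expression.

The payload is a short hairpin insert of roughly 60 bp targeting human Bim, cloned as a restriction fragment between the AgeI and EcoRI sites of the backbone; both sites were destroyed during cloning and so cannot be used to excise or diagnose the insert. The record does not state which promoter drives the shRNA, does not list the origin of replication or the viral elements, and gives copy number as unknown. No feature table is provided. The hairpin target sequence is also not recorded in the entry, which points to the supplementary material of the associated publication.

The associated study concerns BH3-only factors in mammary epithelial anoikis (detachment-induced cell death) and morphogenesis. This suggests the construct's use is stable Bim depletion in human epithelial cells, to test Bim's contribution to apoptosis in those settings.
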