Addgene plasmid #17235: pMKO shRNA Bim
Depositing lab: Joan Brugge. Depositing organization: Harvard Medical School. Publication: Functional role and oncogene-regulated expression of the BH3-only factor Bmf in mammary epithelial anoikis and morphogenesis. Schmelzle T, Mailleux AA, Overholtzer M, Carroll JS, Solimini NL, Lightcap ES, Veiby OP, Brugge JS. Proc Natl Acad Sci U S A. 2007 Mar 6. 104(10):3787-92. 10.1073/pnas.0700115104 PubMed 17360431.
Backbone
  Vector backbone: pMKO.1
  Backbone manufacturer: Available at Addgene (#8452)
  Backbone size w/o insert (bp): 6700
  Vector type: Mammalian Expression, Retroviral, RNAi
  Selectable markers: Puromycin
Growth in bacteria
  Bacterial resistance: Ampicillin, 100 μg/mL
  Growth temperature: 37°C
  Growth strain: DH5alpha
  Copy number: Unknown
Gene/Insert
  Gene/Insert name: Bim shRNA (alt name: Bim)
  Species: H. sapiens (human)
  Insert size (bp): 60
  Entrez Gene: BCL2L11 (a.k.a. BAM, BIM, BOD)
  Cloning method: Restriction Enzyme; 5′ cloning site AgeI (destroyed during cloning); 3′ cloning site EcoRI (destroyed during cloning)
  Sequencing primers: 5′ pLXSN 5'
Terms and licenses: Academic/Nonprofit Terms; Industry Terms: Not Available to Industry
Depositor comments: see article supplementary materials for shRNA seequence
How to cite: pMKO shRNA Bim was a gift from Joan Brugge (Addgene plasmid # 17235 ; http://n2t.net/addgene:17235 ; RRID:Addgene_17235)
